Addgene plasmid #216096: pRDB_054
Purpose: All-in-one, knockout, delivers Cas12a & gRNA
Depositing lab: John Doench. Depositing organization: Broad Institute. Publication: Modular vector assembly enables rapid assessment of emerging CRISPR technologies. McGee AV, Liu YV, Griffith AL, Szegletes ZM, Wen B, Kraus C, Miller NW, Steger RJ, Escude Velasco B, Bosch JA, Zirin JD, Viswanatha R, Sontheimer EJ, Goodale A, Greene MA, Green TM, Doench JG. Cell Genom. 2024 Mar 13;4(3):100519. doi: 10.1016/j.xgen.2024.100519. PubMed 38484704.
Backbone
  Vector backbone: pRDA_722
  Vector type: Lentiviral, CRISPR ; Assembled Vector
  Selectable markers: Puromycin
Growth in bacteria
  Bacterial resistance: Ampicillin, 100 μg/mL
  Growth temperature: 37°C
  Growth strain: NEB Stable
  Copy number: Unknown
Gene/Insert
  Gene/Insert name: Cas12a [EnAs]
  Species: Enhanced Acidaminococcus sp.
  Cloning method: Unknown
Terms and licenses: Academic/Nonprofit Terms; Industry Terms: Not Available to Industry
Depositor comments: pRDA_550 replacement. Please visit https://www.biorxiv.org/content/10.1101/2023.10.25.564061v1 for bioRxiv preprint.
How to cite: pRDB_054 was a gift from John Doench (Addgene plasmid # 216096 ; http://n2t.net/addgene:216096 ; RRID:Addgene_216096)
