[The description below was written by a language model from this plasmid's Addgene catalogue record and pLannotate feature annotations shown in this document.]
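Description:
pRDB_054 is an all-in-one lentiviral CRISPR vector, assembled on the pRDA_722 backbone, that delivers both an enhanced Acidaminococcus sp. Cas12a nuclease (EnAsCas12a) and a guide RNA expression cassette for gene knockout in mammalian cells. The depositor notes it as a replacement for an earlier vector, pRDA_550. In bacteria it is maintained through a high-copy ColE1/pUC-type origin and selected with ampicillin via the β-lactamase gene. The backbone also carries an f1 origin and an SV40/EM7-driven bleomycin/Zeocin resistance cassette lying outside the viral transfer region.

The lentiviral portion follows a third-generation layout. A CMV enhancer/promoter fused to a truncated HIV-1 5' LTR drives genomic RNA production in packaging cells. It is followed by the Ψ packaging signal with a gag fragment, the RRE for Rev-dependent nuclear export, and the cPPT/CTS. The region ends in a WPRE, a truncated 3' LTR and a bGH polyadenylation signal. Within this region, a human U6 Pol III promoter sits in the reverse orientation to transcribe the guide. The annotation tool labels a short adjacent fragment as an SpCas9 scaffold, which is probably a partial match rather than a functional Cas9 scaffold, and the record does not describe the guide cloning site or direct repeat.

In the forward orientation, the EF-1α core promoter with its intron A drives the Cas12a coding sequence, which is fused to a nucleoplasmin NLS and a 3xHA tag. A puromycin N-acetyltransferase gene lies downstream, presumably co-expressed from the same transcript, although no linking element is annotated. This marker allows puromycin selection of transduced cells. The vector suits single-vector Cas12a knockout experiments and screens.
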