Features (pLannotate 1.2.2; 36 found; start..end, strand, type, name):
     31..83      -  misc_feature   bom (fragment): basis of mobility region from pBR322
    238..617     +  enhancer       CMV enhancer: human cytomegalovirus immediate early enhancer
    618..817     +  promoter       CMV promoter: human cytomegalovirus (CMV) immediate early promoter
    835..1015    +  LTR            5' LTR (truncated): truncated 5' long terminal repeat (LTR) from HIV-1
   1062..1187    +  misc_feature   HIV-1 Ψ: packaging signal of human immunodeficiency virus type 1
   1171..1534    +  CDS            HIV-1 gag (fragment): gag protein from human immunodeficiency virus 1; gag
   1680..1913    +  misc_feature   RRE: The Rev response element (RRE) of HIV-1 allows for Rev-dependent mRNA export from the nucleus to the cytoplasm.
   2290..2390    +  CDS            Rev (fragment): human immunodeficiency virus 1 (HIV-1) Rev protein; rev; enhances nuclear export of unspliced and incompletely spliced viral mRNAs
   2440..2557    +  misc_feature   cPPT/CTS: central polypurine tract and central termination sequence of HIV-1
   2615..2639    -  misc_RNA       gRNA scaffold (fragment): guide RNA scaffold for the Streptococcus pyogenes CRISPR/Cas9 system
   2703..2943    -  promoter       U6 promoter: RNA polymerase III promoter for human U6 snRNA
   2963..3013    +  CDS            small t antigen (fragment): SV40 (simian virus 40) small t antigen
   3036..3247    +  promoter       EF-1α core promoter: core promoter for human elongation factor EF-1α
   3248..4186    +  intron         EF-1α intron A: intron upstream of the start codon of human EF-1α
   4272..8189    +  CDS            AsCpf1: CRISPR-associated protein from Acidaminococcus sp. BV3L6 (Zetsche et al., 2015)
   8196..8243    +  CDS            nucleoplasmin NLS: bipartite nuclear localization signal from nucleoplasmin
   8250..8330    +  CDS            3xHA: three tandem HA epitope tags
   8393..8987    +  CDS            PuroR (fragment): puromycin N-acetyltransferase; pac from Streptomyces; confers resistance to puromycin
   9007..9595    +  misc_feature   WPRE: woodchuck hepatitis virus posttranscriptional regulatory element
   9591..9734    +  CDS            nef (fragment): NEF_HV1LA - Experimental evidence at protein level: Swiss-Prot protein existence level 1. Extracellular Nef protein targets CD4(+) T-lymphocytes for apoptosis by interacting with CXCR4 surface receptors. From Human immunodeficiency virus type 1 group M subtype B (isolate Lai) (HIV-1).
   9720..9900    +  LTR            5' LTR (truncated): truncated 5' long terminal repeat (LTR) from HIV-1
   9932..10043   +  polyA_signal   bGH poly(A) signal: bovine growth hormone polyadenylation signal
  10160..10181   +  promoter       SV40 promoter (fragment): SV40 enhancer and early promoter
  10202..10630   +  rep_origin     f1 ori (sequence partly withheld): f1 bacteriophage origin of replication; arrow indicates direction of (+) strand synthesis
  10644..10973   +  promoter       SV40 promoter: SV40 enhancer and early promoter
  11021..11068   +  promoter       EM7 promoter: synthetic bacterial promoter&nbsp
  11087..11461   +  CDS            BleoR: antibiotic-binding protein; Sh ble from Streptoalloteichus hindustanus; confers resistance to bleomycin, phleomycin, and Zeocin™
  11471..11596   +  CDS            ble (fragment): BLE_KLEPN - Experimental evidence at protein level: Swiss-Prot protein existence level 1. Binding protein with a strong affinity to the bleomycin family of antibiotics. Binds to CL990; an antimitotic-antibiotic compound. From Klebsiella pneumoniae.
  11591..11712   +  polyA_signal   SV40 poly(A) signal: SV40 polyadenylation signal
  11783..11805   -  protein_bind   lac operator (fragment): The lac repressor binds to the lac operator to inhibit transcription in E. coli. This inhibition can be relieved by adding lactose or isopropyl-β-D-thiogalactopyranoside (IPTG). lac repressor encoded by lacI
  11809..11839   -  promoter       lac promoter: promoter for the E. coli lac operon
  11854..11875   -  protein_bind   CAP binding site: CAP binding activates transcription in the presence of cAMP. E. coli catabolite activator protein
  11888..11980   -  CDS            lacI (fragment): lac repressor; lacI; The lac repressor binds to the lac operator to inhibit transcription in E. coli. This inhibition can be relieved by adding lactose or isopropyl-β-D-thiogalactopyranoside (IPTG).
  12163..12751   -  rep_origin     ori: high-copy-number ColE1/pMB1/pBR322/pUC origin of replication
  12922..13782   -  CDS            AmpR: β-lactamase; bla; confers resistance to ampicillin, carbenicillin, and related antibiotics
  13783..13887   -  promoter       AmpR promoter: bla
>Addgene plasmid #216096 | pRDB_054 | addgene full sequence | sequence record 431402 | Addgene NGS Result
GTCGACGGATCGGGAGATCTCCCGATCCCCTATGGTGCACTCTCAGTACAATCTGCTCTGATGCCGCATA
GTTAAGCCAGTATCTGCTCCCTGCTTGTGTGTTGGAGGTCGCTGAGTAGTGCGCGAGCAAAATTTAAGCT
ACAACAAGGCAAGGCTTGACCGACAATTGCATGAAGAATCTGCTTAGGGTTAGGCGTTTTGCGCTGCTTC
GCGATGTACGGGCCAGATATACGCGTTGACATTGATTATTGACTAGTTATTAATAGTAATCAATTACGGG
GTCATTAGTTCATAGCCCATATATGGAGTTCCGCGTTACATAACTTACGGTAAATGGCCCGCCTGGCTGA
CCGCCCAACGACCCCCGCCCATTGACGTCAATAATGACGTATGTTCCCATAGTAACGCCAATAGGGACTT
TCCATTGACGTCAATGGGTGGAGTATTTACGGTAAACTGCCCACTTGGCAGTACATCAAGTGTATCATAT
GCCAAGTACGCCCCCTATTGACGTCAATGACGGTAAATGGCCCGCCTGGCATTATGCCCAGTACATGACC
TTATGGGACTTTCCTACTTGGCAGTACATCTACGTATTAGTCATCGCTATTACCATGGTGATGCGGTTTT
GGCAGTACATCAATGGGCGTGGATAGCGGTTTGACTCACGGGGATTTCCAAGTCTCCACCCCATTGACGT
CAATGGGAGTTTGTTTTGGCACCAAAATCAACGGGACTTTCCAAAATGTCGTAACAACTCCGCCCCATTG
ACGCAAATGGGCGGTAGGCGTGTACGGTGGGAGGTCTATATAAGCAGCGCGTTTTGCCTGTACTGGGTCT
CTCTGGTTAGACCAGATCTGAGCCTGGGAGCTCTCTGGCTAACTAGGGAACCCACTGCTTAAGCCTCAAT
AAAGCTTGCCTTGAGTGCTTCAAGTAGTGTGTGCCCGTCTGTTGTGTGACTCTGGTAACTAGAGATCCCT
CAGACCCTTTTAGTCAGTGTGGAAAATCTCTAGCAGTGGCGCCCGAACAGGGACTTGAAAGCGAAAGGGA
AACCAGAGGAGCTCTCTCGACGCAGGACTCGGCTTGCTGAAGCGCGCACGGCAAGAGGCGAGGGGCGGCG
ACTGGTGAGTACGCCAAAAATTTTGACTAGCGGAGGCTAGAAGGAGAGAGATGGGTGCGAGAGCGTCAGT
ATTAAGCGGGGGAGAATTAGATCGCGATGGGAAAAAATTCGGTTAAGGCCAGGGGGAAAGAAAAAATATA
AATTAAAACATATAGTATGGGCAAGCAGGGAGCTAGAACGATTCGCAGTTAATCCTGGCCTGTTAGAAAC
ATCAGAAGGCTGTAGACAAATACTGGGACAGCTACAACCATCCCTTCAGACAGGATCAGAAGAACTTAGA
TCATTATATAATACAGTAGCAACCCTCTATTGTGTGCATCAAAGGATAGAGATAAAAGACACCAAGGAAG
CTTTAGACAAGATAGAGGAAGAGCAAAACAAAAGTAAGACCACCGCACAGCAAGCGGCCGCTGATCTTCA
GACCTGGAGGAGGAGATATGAGGGACAATTGGAGAAGTGAATTATATAAATATAAAGTAGTAAAAATTGA
ACCATTAGGAGTAGCACCCACCAAGGCAAAGAGAAGAGTGGTGCAGAGAGAAAAAAGAGCAGTGGGAATA
GGAGCTTTGTTCCTTGGGTTCTTGGGAGCAGCAGGAAGCACTATGGGCGCAGCGTCAATGACGCTGACGG
TACAGGCCAGACAATTATTGTCTGGTATAGTGCAGCAGCAGAACAATTTGCTGAGGGCTATTGAGGCGCA
ACAGCATCTGTTGCAACTCACAGTCTGGGGCATCAAGCAGCTCCAGGCAAGAATCCTGGCTGTGGAAAGA
TACCTAAAGGATCAACAGCTCCTGGGGATTTGGGGTTGCTCTGGAAAACTCATTTGCACCACTGCTGTGC
CTTGGAATGCTAGTTGGAGTAATAAATCTCTGGAACAGATTTGGAATCACACGACCTGGATGGAGTGGGA
CAGAGAAATTAACAATTACACAAGCTTAATACACTCCTTAATTGAAGAATCGCAAAACCAGCAAGAAAAG
AATGAACAAGAATTATTGGAATTAGATAAATGGGCAAGTTTGTGGAATTGGTTTAACATAACAAATTGGC
TGTGGTATATAAAATTATTCATAATGATAGTAGGAGGCTTGGTAGGTTTAAGAATAGTTTTTGCTGTACT
TTCTATAGTGAATAGAGTTAGGCAGGGATATTCACCATTATCGTTTCAGACCCACCTCCCAACCCCGAGG
GGACCCGACAGGCCCGAAGGAATAGAAGAAGAAGGTGGAGAGAGAGACAGAGACAGATCCATTCGATTAG
TGAACGGATCGGCACTGCGTGCGCCAATTCTGCAGACAAATGGCAGTATTCATCCACAATTTTAAAAGAA
AAGGGGGGATTGGGGGGTACAGTGCAGGGGAAAGAATAGTAGACATAATAGCAACAGACATACAAACTAA
AGAATTACAAAAACAAATTACAAAAATTCAAAATTTTCGGGTTTATTACAGGGACAGCAGAGATCCAGTT
TGGTTAATTAAGGTACCGGGCAGAACCGACTCGGTGCCACTTTTTCAAGACCAGATTCAGAGACGAGAAA
AAACGCGTCTCCATCTACAAGAGTAGAAATTACCGGTGTTTCGTCCTTTCCACAAGATATATAAAGCCAA
GAAATCGAAATACTTTCAAGTTACGGTAAGCATATGATAGTCCATTTTAAAACATAATTTTAAAACTGCA
AACTACCCAAGAAATTATTACTTTCTACGTCACGTATTTTGTACTAATATCTTTGTGTTTACAGTCAAAT
TAATTCTAATTATCTCTCTAACAGCCTTGTATCGTATATGCAAATATGAAGGAATCATGGGAAATAGGCC
CTCTTCGAATCTAGTTGCAAAGATGGATAAAGTTTTAAACAGAGAGGAATCTTTGCAGCTAATGGACCTT
CTACACGGCTCCGGTGCCCGTCAGTGGGCAGAGCGCACATCGCCCACAGTCCCCGAGAAGTTGGGGGGAG
GGGTCGGCAATTGATCCGGTGCCTAGAGAAGGTGGCGCGGGGTAAACTGGGAAAGTGATGTCGTGTACTG
GCTCCGCCTTTTTCCCGAGGGTGGGGGAGAACCGTATATAAGTGCAGTAGTCGCCGTGAACGTTCTTTTT
CGCAACGGGTTTGCCGCCAGAACACAGGTAAGTGCCGTGTGTGGTTCCCGCGGGCCTGGCCTCTTTACGG
GTTATGGCCCTTGCGTGCCTTGAATTACTTCCACCTGGCTGCAGTACGTGATTCTTGATCCCGAGCTTCG
GGTTGGAAGTGGGTGGGAGAGTTCGAGGCCTTGCGCTTAAGGAGCCCCTTCGCCTCGTGCTTGAGTTGAG
GCCTGGCCTGGGCGCTGGGGCCGCCGCGTGCGAATCTGGTGGCACCTTCGCGCCTGTCTCGCTGCTTTCG
ATAAGTCTCTAGCCATTTAAAATTTTTGATGACCTGCTGCGACGCTTTTTTTCTGGCAAGATAGTCTTGT
AAATGCGGGCCAAGATCTGCACACTGGTATTTCGGTTTTTGGGGCCGCGGGCGGCGACGGGGCCCGTGCG
TCCCAGCGCACATGTTCGGCGAGGCGGGGCCTGCGAGCGCGGCCACCGAGAATCGGACGGGGGTAGTCTC
AAGCTGGCCGGCCTGCTCTGGTGCCTGGCCTCGCGCCGCCGTGTATCGCCCCGCCCTGGGCGGCAAGGCT
GGCCCGGTCGGCACCAGTTGCGTGAGCGGAAAGATGGCCGCTTCCCGGCCCTGCTGCAGGGAGCTCAAAA
TGGAGGACGCGGCGCTCGGGAGAGCGGGCGGGTGAGTCACCCACACAAAGGAAAAGGGCCTTTCCGTCCT
CAGCCGTCGCTTCATGTGACTCCACGGAGTACCGGGCGCCGTCCAGGCACCTCGATTAGTTCTCGAGCTT
TTGGAGTACGTCGTCTTTAGGTTGGGGGGAGGGGTTTTATGCGATGGAGTTTCCCCACACTGAGTGGGTG
GAGACTGAAGTTAGGCCAGCTTGGCACTTGATGTAATTCTCCTTGGAATTTGCCCTTTTTGAGTTTGGAT
CTTGGTTCATTCTCAAGCCTCAGACAGTGGTTCAAAGTTTTTTTCTTCCATTTCAGGTGTCGTGAAGGAG
CCACCATGGCCAAACGGACAGCCGACGGAAGCGAGTTCGAGTCACCAAAGAAGAAGCGGAAAGTCGGCAG
CACACAGTTCGAGGGCTTTACCAACCTGTATCAGGTGAGCAAGACACTGCGGTTTGAGCTGATCCCACAG
GGCAAGACCCTGAAGCACATCCAGGAGCAGGGCTTCATCGAGGAGGACAAGGCCCGCAATGATCACTACA
AGGAGCTGAAGCCCATCATCGATCGGATCTACAAGACCTATGCCGACCAGTGCCTGCAGCTGGTGCAGCT
GGATTGGGAGAACCTGAGCGCCGCCATCGACTCCTATAGAAAGGAGAAAACCGAGGAGACAAGGAACGCC
CTGATCGAGGAGCAGGCCACATATCGCAATGCCATCCACGACTACTTCATCGGCCGGACAGACAACCTGA
CCGATGCCATCAATAAGAGACACGCCGAGATCTACAAGGGCCTGTTCAAGGCCGAGCTGTTTAATGGCAA
GGTGCTGAAGCAGCTGGGCACCGTGACCACAACCGAGCACGAGAACGCCCTGCTGCGGAGCTTCGACAAG
TTTACAACCTACTTCTCCGGCTTTTATCGGAACAGGAAGAACGTGTTCAGCGCCGAGGATATCAGCACAG
CCATCCCACACCGCATCGTGCAGGACAACTTCCCCAAGTTTAAGGAGAATTGTCACATCTTCACACGCCT
GATCACCGCCGTGCCCAGCCTGCGGGAGCACTTTGAGAACGTGAAGAAGGCCATCGGCATCTTCGTGAGC
ACCTCCATCGAGGAGGTGTTTTCCTTCCCTTTTTATAACCAGCTGCTGACACAGACCCAGATCGACCTGT
ATAACCAGCTGCTGGGAGGAATCTCTCGGGAGGCAGGCACCGAGAAGATCAAGGGCCTGAACGAGGTGCT
GAATCTGGCCATCCAGAAGAATGATGAGACAGCCCACATCATCGCCTCCCTGCCACACAGATTCATCCCC
CTGTTTAAGCAGATCCTGTCCGATAGGAACACCCTGTCTTTCATCCTGGAGGAGTTTAAGAGCGACGAGG
AAGTGATCCAGTCCTTCTGCAAGTACAAGACACTGCTGAGAAACGAGAACGTGCTGGAGACAGCCGAGGC
CCTGTTTAACGAGCTGAACAGCATCGACCTGACACACATCTTCATCAGCCACAAGAAGCTGGAGACAATC
AGCAGCGCCCTGTGCGACCACTGGGATACACTGAGGAATGCCCTGTATGAGCGGAGAATCTCCGAGCTGA
CAGGCAAGATCACCAAGTCTGCCAAGGAGAAGGTGCAGCGCAGCCTGAAGCACGAGGATATCAACCTGCA
GGAGATCATCTCTGCCGCAGGCAAGGAGCTGAGCGAGGCCTTCAAGCAGAAAACCAGCGAGATCCTGTCC
CACGCACACGCCGCCCTGGATCAGCCACTGCCTACAACCCTGAAGAAGCAGGAGGAGAAGGAGATCCTGA
AGTCTCAGCTGGACAGCCTGCTGGGCCTGTACCACCTGCTGGACTGGTTTGCCGTGGATGAGTCCAACGA
GGTGGACCCCGAGTTCTCTGCCCGGCTGACCGGCATCAAGCTGGAGATGGAGCCTTCTCTGAGCTTCTAC
AACAAGGCCAGAAATTATGCCACCAAGAAGCCCTACTCCGTGGAGAAGTTCAAGCTGAACTTTCAGATGC
CTACACTGGCCCGCGGCTGGGACGTGAATCGGGAGAAGAACAATGGCGCCATCCTGTTTGTGAAGAACGG
CCTGTACTATCTGGGCATCATGCCAAAGCAGAAGGGCAGGTATAAGGCCCTGAGCTTCGAGCCCACAGAG
AAAACCAGCGAGGGCTTTGATAAGATGTACTATGACTACTTCCCTGATGCCGCCAAGATGATCCCAAAGT
GCAGCACCCAGCTGAAGGCCGTGACAGCCCACTTTCAGACCCACACAACCCCCATCCTGCTGTCCAACAA
TTTCATCGAGCCTCTGGAGATCACAAAGGAGATCTACGACCTGAACAATCCTGAGAAGGAGCCAAAGAAG
TTTCAGACAGCCTACGCCAAGAAAACCGGCGACCAGAAGGGCTACAGAGAGGCCCTGTGCAAGTGGATCG
ACTTCACAAGGGATTTTCTGTCCAAGTATACCAAGACAACCTCTATCGATCTGTCTAGCCTGCGGCCATC
CTCTCAGTATAAGGACCTGGGCGAGTACTATGCCGAGCTGAATCCCCTGCTGTACCACATCAGCTTCCAG
AGAATCGCCGAGAAGGAGATCATGGATGCCGTGGAGACAGGCAAGCTGTACCTGTTCCAGATCTATAACA
AGGACTTTGCCAAGGGCCACCACGGCAAGCCTAATCTGCACACACTGTATTGGACCGGCCTGTTTTCTCC
AGAGAACCTGGCCAAGACAAGCATCAAGCTGAATGGCCAGGCCGAGCTGTTCTACCGCCCTAAGTCCAGG
ATGAAGAGGATGGCACACCGGCTGGGAGAGAAGATGCTGAACAAGAAGCTGAAGGATCAGAAAACCCCAA
TCCCCGACACCCTGTACCAGGAGCTGTACGACTATGTGAATCACAGACTGTCCCACGACCTGTCTGATGA
GGCCAGGGCCCTGCTGCCCAACGTGATCACCAAGGAGGTGTCTCACGAGATCATCAAGGATAGGCGCTTT
ACCAGCGACAAGTTCTTTTTCCACGTGCCTATCACACTGAACTATCAGGCCGCCAATTCCCCATCTAAGT
TCAACCAGAGGGTGAATGCCTACCTGAAGGAGCACCCCGAGACACCTATCATCGGCATCGATCGGGGCGA
GAGAAACCTGATCTATATCACAGTGATCGACTCCACCGGCAAGATCCTGGAGCAGCGGAGCCTGAACACC
ATCCAGCAGTTTGATTACCAGAAGAAGCTGGACAACAGGGAGAAGGAGAGGGTGGCAGCAAGGCAGGCCT
GGTCTGTGGTGGGCACAATCAAGGATCTGAAGCAGGGCTATCTGAGCCAGGTCATCCACGAGATCGTGGA
CCTGATGATCCACTACCAGGCCGTGGTGGTGCTGGAGAACCTGAATTTCGGCTTTAAGAGCAAGAGGACC
GGCATCGCCGAGAAGGCCGTGTACCAGCAGTTCGAGAAGATGCTGATCGATAAGCTGAATTGCCTGGTGC
TGAAGGACTATCCAGCAGAGAAAGTGGGAGGCGTGCTGAACCCATACCAGCTGACAGACCAGTTCACCTC
CTTTGCCAAGATGGGCACCCAGTCTGGCTTCCTGTTTTACGTGCCTGCCCCATATACATCTAAGATCGAT
CCCCTGACCGGCTTCGTGGACCCCTTCGTGTGGAAAACCATCAAGAATCACGAGAGCCGCAAGCACTTCC
TGGAGGGCTTCGACTTTCTGCACTACGACGTGAAAACCGGCGACTTCATCCTGCACTTTAAGATGAACAG
AAATCTGTCCTTCCAGAGGGGCCTGCCCGGCTTTATGCCTGCATGGGATATCGTGTTCGAGAAGAACGAG
ACACAGTTTGACGCCAAGGGCACCCCTTTCATCGCCGGCAAGAGAATCGTGCCAGTGATCGAGAATCACA
GATTCACCGGCAGATACCGGGACCTGTATCCTGCCAACGAGCTGATCGCCCTGCTGGAGGAGAAGGGCAT
CGTGTTCAGGGATGGCTCCAACATCCTGCCAAAGCTGCTGGAGAATGACGATTCTCACGCCATCGACACC
ATGGTGGCCCTGATCCGCAGCGTGCTGCAGATGCGGAACTCCAATGCCGCCACAGGCGAGGACTATATCA
ACAGCCCCGTGCGCGATCTGAATGGCGTGTGCTTCGACTCCCGGTTTCAGAACCCAGAGTGGCCCATGGA
CGCCGATGCCAATGGCGCCTACCACATCGCCCTGAAGGGCCAGCTGCTGCTGAATCACCTGAAGGAGAGC
AAGGATCTGAAGCTGCAGAACGGCATCTCCAATCAGGACTGGCTGGCCTACATCCAGGAGCTGCGCAACG
GGTCCAAAAGGCCGGCGGCCACGAAAAAGGCCGGCCAGGCAAAAAAGAAAAAGGGATCCTACCCATACGA
TGTTCCAGATTACGCTTATCCCTACGACGTGCCTGATTATGCATACCCATATGATGTCCCCGACTATGCC
GGAAGCGCAACAAACTTCTCTCTGCTGAAACAAGCCGGAGATGTCGAAGAGAATCCTGGACCGACCGAGT
ACAAGCCCACGGTGCGCCTCGCCACCCGCGACGACGTCCCCAGGGCCGTACGCACCCTCGCCGCCGCGTT
CGCCGACTACCCCGCCACGCGCCACACCGTCGATCCGGACCGCCACATCGAGCGGGTCACCGAGCTGCAA
GAACTCTTCCTCACGCGCGTCGGGCTCGACATCGGCAAGGTGTGGGTCGCGGACGACGGCGCCGCGGTGG
CGGTCTGGACCACGCCGGAGAGCGTCGAAGCGGGGGCGGTGTTCGCCGAGATCGGCCCGCGCATGGCCGA
GTTGAGCGGTTCCCGGCTGGCCGCGCAGCAACAGATGGAAGGCCTCCTGGCGCCGCACCGGCCCAAGGAG
CCCGCGTGGTTCCTGGCCACCGTCGGAGTCTCGCCCGACCACCAGGGCAAGGGTCTGGGCAGCGCCGTCG
TGCTCCCCGGAGTGGAGGCGGCCGAGCGCGCCGGGGTGCCCGCCTTCCTGGAGACCTCCGCGCCCCGCAA
CCTCCCCTTCTACGAGCGGCTCGGCTTCACCGTCACCGCCGACGTCGAGGTGCCCGAAGGACCGCGCACC
TGGTGCATGACCCGCAAGCCCGGTGCCGGATCCTGATAAATTCGAAAATCAACCTCTGGATTACAAAATT
TGTGAAAGATTGACTGGTATTCTTAACTATGTTGCTCCTTTTACGCTATGTGGATACGCTGCTTTAATGC
CTTTGTATCATGCTATTGCTTCCCGTATGGCTTTCATTTTCTCCTCCTTGTATAAATCCTGGTTGCTGTC
TCTTTATGAGGAGTTGTGGCCCGTTGTCAGGCAACGTGGCGTGGTGTGCACTGTGTTTGCTGACGCAACC
CCCACTGGTTGGGGCATTGCCACCACCTGTCAGCTCCTTTCCGGGACTTTCGCTTTCCCCCTCCCTATTG
CCACGGCGGAACTCATCGCCGCCTGCCTTGCCCGCTGCTGGACAGGGGCTCGGCTGTTGGGCACTGACAA
TTCCGTGGTGTTGTCGGGGAAATCATCGTCCTTTCCTTGGCTGCTCGCCTGTGTTGCCACCTGGATTCTG
CGCGGGACGTCCTTCTGCTACGTCCCTTCGGCCCTCAATCCAGCGGACCTTCCTTCCCGCGGCCTGCTGC
CGGCTCTGCGGCCTCTTCCGCGTCCTCGCCTTCGCCCTCAGACGAGTCGGATCTCCCTTTGGGCCGCCTC
CCCGCGTCGACTTTAAGACCAATGACTTACAAGGCAGCTGTAGATCTTAGCCACTTTTTAAAAGAAAAGG
GGGGACTGGAAGGGCTAATTCACTCCCAACGAAGATAAGATCTGCTTTTTGCTTGTACTGGGTCTCTCTG
GTTAGACCAGATCTGAGCCTGGGAGCTCTCTGGCTAACTAGGGAACCCACTGCTTAAGCCTCAATAAAGC
TTGCCTTGAGTGCTTCAAGTAGTGTGTGCCCGTCTGTTGTGTGACTCTGGTAACTAGAGATCCCTCAGAC
CCTTTTAGTCAGTGTGGAAAATCTCTAGCAGGGCCCGTTTAAACCCGCTGATCAGCCTCGACTGTGCCTT
CTAGTTGCCAGCCATCTGTTGTTTGCCCCTCCCCCGTGCCTTCCTTGACCCTGGAAGGTGCCACTCCCAC
TGTCCTTTCCTAATAAAATGAGGAAATTGCATCGCATTGTCTGAGTAGGTGTCATTCTATTCTGGGGGGT
GGGGTGGGGCAGGACAGCAAGGGGGAGGATTGGGAAGATAATAGCAGGCATGCTGGGGATGCGGTGGGCT
CTATGGCTTCTGAGGCGGAAAGAACCAGCTGGGGCTCTAGGGGGTATCCCC
[124 nt withheld, positions 10202-10325]
C
[91 nt withheld, positions 10327-10417]
A
[49 nt withheld, positions 10419-10467]
CCTTTGACGTTGGAGTCCACGTTCTTT
[37 nt withheld, positions 10495-10531]
ACCCTATCTCGGTCTATTCTTTTGATTTATAAGGGATTTTGCCGATTTCGGCCTATTGGTTAAAAAATGA
GCTGATTTAACAAAAATTTAACGCGAATTAATTCTGTGGAATGTGTGTCAGTTAGGGTGTGGAAAGTCCC
CAGGCTCCCCAGCAGGCAGAAGTATGCAAAGCATGCATCTCAATTAGTCAGCAACCAGGTGTGGAAAGTC
CCCAGGCTCCCCAGCAGGCAGAAGTATGCAAAGCATGCATCTCAATTAGTCAGCAACCATAGTCCCGCCC
CTAACTCCGCCCATCCCGCCCCTAACTCCGCCCAGTTCCGCCCATTCTCCGCCCCATGGCTGACTAATTT
TTTTTATTTATGCAGAGGCCGAGGCCGCCTCTGCCTCTGAGCTATTCCAGAAGTAGTGAGGAGGCTTTTT
TGGAGGCCTAGGCTTTTGCAAAAAGCTCCCGGGAGCTTGTATATCCATTTTCGGATCTGATCAGCACGTG
TTGACAATTAATCATCGGCATAGTATATCGGCATAGTATAATACGACAAGGTGAGGAACTAAACCATGGC
CAAGTTGACCAGTGCCGTTCCGGTGCTCACCGCGCGCGACGTCGCCGGAGCGGTCGAGTTCTGGACCGAC
CGGCTCGGGTTCTCCCGGGACTTCGTGGAGGACGACTTCGCCGGTGTGGTCCGGGACGACGTGACCCTGT
TCATCAGCGCGGTCCAGGACCAGGTGGTGCCGGACAACACCCTGGCCTGGGTGTGGGTGCGCGGCCTGGA
CGAGCTGTACGCCGAGTGGTCGGAGGTCGTGTCCACGAACTTCCGGGACGCCTCCGGGCCGGCCATGACC
GAGATCGGCGAGCAGCCGTGGGGGCGGGAGTTCGCCCTGCGCGACCCGGCCGGCAACTGCGTGCACTTCG
TGGCCGAGGAGCAGGACTGACACGTGCTACGAGATTTCGATTCCACCGCCGCCTTCTATGAAAGGTTGGG
CTTCGGAATCGTTTTCCGGGACGCCGGCTGGATGATCCTCCAGCGCGGGGATCTCATGCTGGAGTTCTTC
GCCCACCCCAACTTGTTTATTGCAGCTTATAATGGTTACAAATAAAGCAATAGCATCACAAATTTCACAA
ATAAAGCATTTTTTTCACTGCATTCTAGTTGTGGTTTGTCCAAACTCATCAATGTATCTTATCATGTCTG
TATACCGTCGACCTCTAGCTAGAGCTTGGCGTAATCATGGTCATAGCTGTTTCCTGTGTGAAATTGTTAT
CCGCTCACAATTCCACACAACATACGAGCCGGAAGCATAAAGTGTAAAGCCTGGGGTGCCTAATGAGTGA
GCTAACTCACATTAATTGCGTTGCGCTCACTGCCCGCTTTCCAGTCGGGAAACCTGTCGTGCCAGCTGCA
TTAATGAATCGGCCAACGCGCGGGGAGAGGCGGTTTGCGTATTGGGCGCTCTTCCGCTTCCTCGCTCACT
GACTCGCTGCGCTCGGTCGTTCGGCTGCGGCGAGCGGTATCAGCTCACTCAAAGGCGGTAATACGGTTAT
CCACAGAATCAGGGGATAACGCAGGAAAGAACATGTGAGCAAAAGGCCAGCAAAAGGCCAGGAACCGTAA
AAAGGCCGCGTTGCTGGCGTTTTTCCATAGGCTCCGCCCCCCTGACGAGCATCACAAAAATCGACGCTCA
AGTCAGAGGTGGCGAAACCCGACAGGACTATAAAGATACCAGGCGTTTCCCCCTGGAAGCTCCCTCGTGC
GCTCTCCTGTTCCGACCCTGCCGCTTACCGGATACCTGTCCGCCTTTCTCCCTTCGGGAAGCGTGGCGCT
TTCTCATAGCTCACGCTGTAGGTATCTCAGTTCGGTGTAGGTCGTTCGCTCCAAGCTGGGCTGTGTGCAC
GAACCCCCCGTTCAGCCCGACCGCTGCGCCTTATCCGGTAACTATCGTCTTGAGTCCAACCCGGTAAGAC
ACGACTTATCGCCACTGGCAGCAGCCACTGGTAACAGGATTAGCAGAGCGAGGTATGTAGGCGGTGCTAC
AGAGTTCTTGAAGTGGTGGCCTAACTACGGCTACACTAGAAGAACAGTATTTGGTATCTGCGCTCTGCTG
AAGCCAGTTACCTTCGGAAAAAGAGTTGGTAGCTCTTGATCCGGCAAACAAACCACCGCTGGTAGCGGTG
GTTTTTTTGTTTGCAAGCAGCAGATTACGCGCAGAAAAAAAGGATCTCAAGAAGATCCTTTGATCTTTTC
TACGGGGTCTGACGCTCAGTGGAACGAAAACTCACGTTAAGGGATTTTGGTCATGAGATTATCAAAAAGG
ATCTTCACCTAGATCCTTTTAAATTAAAAATGAAGTTTTAAATCAATCTAAAGTATATATGAGTAAACTT
GGTCTGACAGTTACCAATGCTTAATCAGTGAGGCACCTATCTCAGCGATCTGTCTATTTCGTTCATCCAT
AGTTGCCTGACTCCCCGTCGTGTAGATAACTACGATACGGGAGGGCTTACCATCTGGCCCCAGTGCTGCA
ATGATACCGCGAGACCCACGCTCACCGGCTCCAGATTTATCAGCAATAAACCAGCCAGCCGGAAGGGCCG
AGCGCAGAAGTGGTCCTGCAACTTTATCCGCCTCCATCCAGTCTATTAATTGTTGCCGGGAAGCTAGAGT
AAGTAGTTCGCCAGTTAATAGTTTGCGCAACGTTGTTGCCATTGCTACAGGCATCGTGGTGTCACGCTCG
TCGTTTGGTATGGCTTCATTCAGCTCCGGTTCCCAACGATCAAGGCGAGTTACATGATCCCCCATGTTGT
GCAAAAAAGCGGTTAGCTCCTTCGGTCCTCCGATCGTTGTCAGAAGTAAGTTGGCCGCAGTGTTATCACT
CATGGTTATGGCAGCACTGCATAATTCTCTTACTGTCATGCCATCCGTAAGATGCTTTTCTGTGACTGGT
GAGTACTCAACCAAGTCATTCTGAGAATAGTGTATGCGGCGACCGAGTTGCTCTTGCCCGGCGTCAATAC
GGGATAATACCGCGCCACATAGCAGAACTTTAAAAGTGCTCATCATTGGAAAACGTTCTTCGGGGCGAAA
ACTCTCAAGGATCTTACCGCTGTTGAGATCCAGTTCGATGTAACCCACTCGTGCACCCAACTGATCTTCA
GCATCTTTTACTTTCACCAGCGTTTCTGGGTGAGCAAAAACAGGAAGGCAAAATGCCGCAAAAAAGGGAA
TAAGGGCGACACGGAAATGTTGAATACTCATACTCTTCCTTTTTCAATATTATTGAAGCATTTATCAGGG
TTATTGTCTCATGAGCGGATACATATTTGAATGTATTTAGAAAAATAAACAAATAGGGGTTCCGCGCACA
TTTCCCCGAAAAGTGCCACCTGAC
